>Addgene plasmid #43733 | IV-AAG | depositor partial sequence | sequence record 58998 | IV-AAG sequence 279 bps
CGTCTCGACTCACCCCAGAGCAGGTCGTGGCAATCGCCTCCAACATTGGCGGGAAACAGGCACTCGAGAC
TGTCCAGCGCCTGCTTCCCGTGCTGTGCCAAGCGCACGGCCTCACCCCAGAGCAGGTCGTGGCAATCGCC
TCCAACATTGGCGGGAAACAGGCACTCGAGACTGTCCAGCGCCTGCTTCCCGTGCTGTGCCAAGCGCACG
GATTAACCCCAGAGCAGGTCGTGGCAATCGCGAGCAATAAGGGCGGAAGACCCGCACTGGAGAGAGACG
