>Addgene plasmid #43733 | IV-AAG | addgene partial sequence | sequence record 61187 | M13-F20 5'-TGTAAAACGACGGCCAGT-3'
CTATAGGGCGAATTGGGCCCTCTAGATGCATGCTCGAGCGGCCGCCAGTGTGATGGATATCTGCAGAATT
CGCCCTTATATAGATGCCGTCCTAGCGCGTCTCGACTCACCCCAGAGCAGGTCGTGGCAATCGCCTCCAA
CATTGGCGGGAAACAGGCACTCGAGACTGTCCAGCGCCTGCTTCCCGTGCTGTGCCAAGCGCACGGCCTC
ACCCCAGAGCAGGTCGTGGCAATCGCCTCCAACATTGGCGGGAAACAGGCACTCGAGACTGTCCAGCGCC
TGCTTCCCGTGCTGTGCCAAGCGCACGGATTAACCCCAGAGCAGGTCGTGGCAATCGCGAGCAATAAGGG
CGGAAGACCCGCACTGGAGAGAGACGTGGGCACAGGAAAGATACTTAAGGGCGAATTCCAGCACACTGGC
GGCCGTTACTAGTGGATCCGAGCTCGGTACCAAGCTTGGCGTAATCATGGTCATAGCTGTTTCCTGTGTG
AAATTGTTATCCGCTCACAATTCCACACAACATACGAGCCGGAAGCATAAAGTGTAAAGCCTGGGGTGCC
TAATGAGTGAGCTAACTCACATTAATTGCGTTGCGCTCACTGCCCGCTTTCCAGTCGGGAAACCTGTCGT
GCCAGCTGCATTAATGAATCGGCCAACGCGCGGGGAGAGGCGGTTTGCGTATTGGGCGCTCTTCCGCTTC
CTCGCTCACTGACTCGCTGCGCTCGGTCGTTCGGCTGCGGCGAGCGGTATCAGCTCACTCAAAGGCGGTA
ATACGGTTATCCACAGAATCAGGGGATAACGCAGGAAAGAACATGTGAGCAAAAGGCCAGCAAAAGGCCA
GGAACCGTAAAAAGGCCGCGTTGCTGGCGTTTTTCCATAGGCTCCGCCCCCCTGACGAGCATCACAAAAA
TCGACGCTC
