[The description below was written by a language model from this plasmid's Addgene catalogue record.]
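Description:
IV-AAG is a bacterial cloning plasmid built on the commercial pCRII-TOPO backbone, into which a short synthetic insert of 279 bp was introduced by TOPO cloning. It is a storage and propagation vector for E. coli rather than an expression construct. It is maintained at high copy number and carries both ampicillin and kanamycin resistance, the dual selection typical of this backbone. The insert lies between the T7 and M13-reverse priming sites, which are the sites listed for sequence verification from each end.

The record gives no functional annotation for the insert beyond its name, synthetic origin and size, and no feature table is available. The plasmid was deposited in connection with a TALEN genome-editing system developed for generating human stem cell-based disease models. In that context, the name plausibly denotes a pre-assembled module of TAL effector repeats, with "AAG" giving the three DNA bases recognised and "IV" the position of the module in an ordered assembly. The insert size is roughly what three repeat units of about 100 bp each would occupy. This reading is inferred from the name and the associated publication and is not stated in the catalogue fields.

On that reading, IV-AAG would be one member of a library of building-block plasmids from which repeat fragments are taken and joined in order to build custom TALE DNA-binding arrays in a separate nuclease expression vector. The plasmid has no recorded promoter driving the insert, no tags or reporters, and no mammalian selection elements, which is consistent with a role purely as a source of a cloned DNA part.
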