Addgene plasmid #43733: IV-AAG
Depositing lab: Chad Cowan & Kiran Musunuru. Depositing organization: Harvard University. Publication: A TALEN Genome-Editing System for Generating Human Stem Cell-Based Disease Models. Ding Q, Lee YK, Schaefer EA, Peters DT, Veres A, Kim K, Kuperwasser N, Motola DL, Meissner TB, Hendriks WT, Trevisan M, Gupta RM, Moisan A, Banks E, Friesen M, Schinzel RT, Xia F, Tang A, Xia Y, Figueroa E, Wann A, Ahfeldt T, Daheron L, Zhang F, Rubin LL, Peng LF, Chung RT, Musunuru K, Cowan CA. Cell Stem Cell. 2012 Dec 12. pii: S1934-5909(12)00645-5. doi: 10.1016/j.stem.2012.11.011. PubMed 23246482.
Backbone
  Vector backbone: pCRII-TOPO
  Backbone manufacturer: Invitrogen
  Backbone size w/o insert (bp): 3973
  Vector type: Bacterial Cloning
Growth in bacteria
  Bacterial resistance: Ampicillin and Kanamycin, 100 & 50 μg/mL
  Growth temperature: 37°C
  Growth strain: Top10
  Copy number: High Copy
Gene/Insert
  Gene/Insert name: IV-AAG
  Species: Synthetic
  Insert size (bp): 279
  Cloning method: TOPO Cloning
  Sequencing primers: 5′ T7; 3′ M13-rev
Terms and licenses: Academic/Nonprofit Terms; Industry Terms: Not Available to Industry
How to cite: IV-AAG was a gift from Chad Cowan & Kiran Musunuru (Addgene plasmid # 43733 ; http://n2t.net/addgene:43733 ; RRID:Addgene_43733)
